Addgene plasmid #87260: pTUB1:YFP-AID-3HA, DHFR-TS:HXGPRT
Purpose: YFP-AID-3HA fusion driven by a minimal TUB1 promoter with an HXGPRT drug selectable marker. The AID CDS is Arabidopsis thaliana auxin-responsive protein IAA17.
Depositing lab: David Sibley. Depositing organization: Washington University in Saint Louis. Publication: Plasma Membrane Association by N-Acylation Governs PKG Function in Toxoplasma gondii. Brown KM, Long S, Sibley LD. MBio. 2017 May 2;8(3). pii: e00375-17. doi: 10.1128/mBio.00375-17. PubMed 28465425.
Backbone
  Vector backbone: pBluescript SK(+)
  Backbone manufacturer: Stratagene
  Backbone size w/o insert (bp): 2925
  Total vector size (bp): 9655
  Vector type: Toxoplasma expression
  Selectable markers: HXGPRT
Growth in bacteria
  Bacterial resistance: Ampicillin, 100 μg/mL
  Growth temperature: 37°C
  Growth strain: DH5alpha
  Copy number: High Copy
Gene/Insert 1
  Gene/Insert name: YFP-AID-3HA
  Species: Synthetic
  Insert size (bp): 1569
  GenBank ID: 4335696
  Promoter: TgTUB1 378 bp
  Tag / fusion protein: AID (C terminal on insert); 3HA (C terminal on insert)
  Cloning method: Gibson Cloning
  Sequencing primers: 5′ M13 Rev caggaaacagctatgac; 3′ ggcattatacccgtgtgttacg
Gene/Insert 2
  Gene/Insert name: HXGPRT
  Species: T. gondii
  Insert size (bp): 693
  Promoter: TgDHFR-TS 463 bp
  Cloning method: Unknown
  Sequencing primers: 5′ gagacgcgtgtctcgtagaa; 3′ aaacgagagacgggcagctt
Terms and licenses: Academic/Nonprofit Terms; Industry Terms: Not Available to Industry
How to cite: pTUB1:YFP-AID-3HA, DHFR-TS:HXGPRT was a gift from David Sibley (Addgene plasmid # 87260 ; http://n2t.net/addgene:87260 ; RRID:Addgene_87260)
