[The description below was written by a language model from this plasmid's Addgene catalogue record and pLannotate feature annotations shown in this document.]
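Description:
pTUB1:YFP-AID-3HA, DHFR-TS:HXGPRT is a Toxoplasma gondii expression plasmid built on the pBluescript SK(+) backbone. In E. coli it is maintained at high copy through the ColE1/pUC-type origin and selected with ampicillin via the β-lactamase gene. The backbone also retains the f1 phage origin, the lac promoter/operator region with a lacZα fragment, and the flanking T3 and T7 promoters.

The main payload is a synthetic fusion of YFP (annotated as the Citrine variant), an auxin-inducible degron, and a triple HA epitope tag, expressed from a minimal 378 bp T. gondii TUB1 promoter. The catalogue describes the AID coding sequence as Arabidopsis thaliana IAA17. The annotation software labels only the mini-AID core within this region, and it picks up only a fragment of the 3xHA tag. A short hit to a chicken β-actin promoter inside the fusion region is probably a spurious match. In parasites that also supply the TIR1 auxin receptor, adding auxin should direct the tagged protein to proteasomal degradation, so YFP fluorescence and HA detection can report how well the degron system works.

The second cassette carries T. gondii HXGPRT, a purine salvage enzyme, under a 463 bp DHFR-TS promoter. It serves as the selectable marker in parasites. Two loxP sites in the same orientation flank this cassette, which would allow Cre-mediated excision of the marker.

The catalogue lists a total size of 9,655 bp, whereas the sequenced record behind the feature table is 7,308 nt. The record does not explain this discrepancy.
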