Features (pLannotate 1.2.2; 20 found; start..end, strand, type, name):
      7..40      +  protein_bind   loxP: Cre-mediated recombination occurs in the 8-bp core sequence (GCATACAT). Cre recombinase
    504..1193    +  CDS            HPRT (sequence withheld): HGXR_TOXGO - Experimental evidence at protein level: Swiss-Prot protein existence level 1. Catalyzes the transfer of a ribosyl phosphate group from 5- phosphoribose 1-diphosphate to the N(9) of hypoxanthine, guanine or xanthine, leading to IMP, GMP and XMP, respectively. Plays a central role in the generation of purine nucleotides through the purine salvage pathway. From Toxoplasma gondii.
   1977..2010    +  protein_bind   loxP: Cre-mediated recombination occurs in the 8-bp core sequence (GCATACAT). Cre recombinase
   2017..2046    -  misc_feature   MCS (fragment): pBluescript multiple cloning site
   2055..2073    -  promoter       T7 promoter: promoter for bacteriophage T7 RNA polymerase
   2076..2233    +  CDS            lacZα (fragment): LacZα fragment of β-galactosidase; lacZ fragment
   2238..2666    +  rep_origin     f1 ori (sequence partly withheld): f1 bacteriophage origin of replication; arrow indicates direction of (+) strand synthesis
   2719..2823    +  promoter       AmpR promoter: bla
   2824..3684    +  CDS            AmpR: β-lactamase; bla; confers resistance to ampicillin, carbenicillin, and related antibiotics
   3855..4443    +  rep_origin     ori: high-copy-number ColE1/pMB1/pBR322/pUC origin of replication
   4626..4718    +  CDS            lacI (fragment): lac repressor; lacI; The lac repressor binds to the lac operator to inhibit transcription in E. coli. This inhibition can be relieved by adding lactose or isopropyl-β-D-thiogalactopyranoside (IPTG).
   4731..4752    +  protein_bind   CAP binding site: CAP binding activates transcription in the presence of cAMP. E. coli catabolite activator protein
   4767..4797    +  promoter       lac promoter: promoter for the E. coli lac operon
   4805..4821    +  protein_bind   lac operator: The lac repressor binds to the lac operator to inhibit transcription in E. coli. This inhibition can be relieved by adding lactose or isopropyl-β-D-thiogalactopyranoside (IPTG). lac repressor encoded by lacI
   4866..4884    +  promoter       T3 promoter: promoter for bacteriophage T3 RNA polymerase
   5289..6005    +  CDS            Citrine: enhanced variant of YFP (Heikal et al., 2001) mammalian codon-optimized
   6240..6443    +  CDS            mini-AID: minimal degron from the auxin-responsive IAA17 protein of Arabidopsis thaliana (Kubota et al., 2013) acts as an auxin-inducible degron (AID) in the presence of TIR1
   6750..6767    +  promoter       chicken β-actin promoter (fragment): contains a 21-bp deletion relative to the standard chicken β-actin promoter
   6834..6850    +  CDS            3xHA (fragment): three tandem HA epitope tags
   7288..6       -  misc_feature   MCS (fragment) (across the origin): pBluescript multiple cloning site
>Addgene plasmid #87260 | pTUB1:YFP-AID-3HA, DHFR-TS:HXGPRT | addgene full sequence | sequence record 176554 | Addgene NGS Result
AAGCTTATAACTTCGTATAGCATACATTATACGAAGTTATCAGCACGAAACCTTGCATTCAAACCCGCCC
GCGGAAGATCCGATCTTGCTGCTGTTCGCAGTCCCAGTAGCGTCCTGTCGGCCGCGCCGTCTCTGTTGGT
GGGCAGCCGCTACACCTGTTATCTGACTGCCGTGCGCGAAAATGACGCCATTTTTGGGAAAATCGGGGAA
CTTCATTCTTTAAAAGTATGCGGAGGTTTCCTTTTTCTTCTGTTCGTTTCTTTTTCTCGGGTTTGATAAC
CGTGTTCGATGTAAGCACTTTCCGTCTCTCCTCCGTGCTTTGTTCGACATCGAGACCAGGTGTGCAGATC
CTTCGCTTGTCGATCCGGAGACGCGTGTCTCGTAGAACCTTTTCATTTTACCACACGGCAGTGCGGAGCA
CTGCTCTGAGTGCAGCAGGGACGGGTGAAGTTTCGCTTTAGTAGTGCGTTTCTGCTCTACGGGGCGTTGT
CAGATCCAGCAAA
[690 nt withheld, positions 504-1193]
TAAACCCTGCATAGCCCACAGAAGCTGCCCGTCTCTCGTTTTCCTCTCTTTTCGGAGGGATCAGGGAGAG
TGCCTCGGATCGGAGAGAGCTGACGAGGGGGTGCCAGAGACCCCTGTGTCCTTTATCGAAGAAAAGGGAT
GACTCTTCATGTGGCATTTCACACAGTCTCACCTCGCCTTGTTTTCTTTTTGTCAATCAGAACGAAAGCG
AGTTGCGGGTGACGCAGATGTGCGTGTATCCACTCGTGAATGCGTTATCGTTCTGTATGCCGCTAGAGTG
CTGGACTGTTGCTGTCTGCCCACGACAGCAGACAACTTTCCTTCTATGCACTTGCAGGATGGTGCAGCGC
AAACGACGGAGAGAAAGGAGCACCCTCTCAGTTTCCCTACGATGTGCTGTCAGTTTCGACTCTTCACCGC
GAACGATTGGCGATACGTCTCTGTTGACTTGTTAGGCTCCGACCACGAAGCTCCCTTAACTAGATAAGCC
GCGACACCTAAGTGTACACCATTTGCAGATCGATAATCTGCGACCGCTGAATCCGTCCAGATCAGTAAAA
CCGCACCACCTAAGTGTAAACCTTGTTTAGGTCGATAAAATGCTACCAACCCCCACCCACAATCGAGCCT
TGAGCGTTTCTGCGCACGCGTTGGCCTACGTGACTTGCTGATGCCTGCCTCTGGCCATTCATGCCAGTCA
GTGCGCATAAAAATGTGGACACAGTCGGTTGACAAGTGTTCTGGCAGGCTACAGTGACACCGCGGTGGAG
GGGGATCATTGAAATAACTTCGTATAGCATACATTATACGAAGTTATCTGCAGTCTAGAGCGGCCGCCAC
CGCGGTGGAGCTCCAATTCGCCCTATAGTGAGTCGTATTACAATTCACTGGCCGTCGTTTTACAACGTCG
TGACTGGGAAAACCCTGGCGTTACCCAACTTAATCGCCTTGCAGCACATCCCCCTTTCGCCAGCTGGCGT
AATAGCGAAGAGGCCCGCACCGATCGCCCTTCCCAACAGTTGCGCAGCCTGAATGGCGAATGGG
[124 nt withheld, positions 2238-2361]
C
[91 nt withheld, positions 2363-2453]
A
[49 nt withheld, positions 2455-2503]
CCTTTGACGTTGGAGTCCACGTTCTTT
[37 nt withheld, positions 2531-2567]
ACCCTATCTCGGTCTATTCTTTTGATTTATAAGGGATTTTGCCGATTTCGGCCTATTGGTTAAAAAATGA
GCTGATTTAACAAAAATTTAACGCGAATTTTAACAAAATATTAACGCTTACAATTTAGGTGGCACTTTTC
GGGGAAATGTGCGCGGAACCCCTATTTGTTTATTTTTCTAAATACATTCAAATATGTATCCGCTCATGAG
ACAATAACCCTGATAAATGCTTCAATAATATTGAAAAAGGAAGAGTATGAGTATTCAACATTTCCGTGTC
GCCCTTATTCCCTTTTTTGCGGCATTTTGCCTTCCTGTTTTTGCTCACCCAGAAACGCTGGTGAAAGTAA
AAGATGCTGAAGATCAGTTGGGTGCACGAGTGGGTTACATCGAACTGGATCTCAACAGCGGTAAGATCCT
TGAGAGTTTTCGCCCCGAAGAACGTTTTCCAATGATGAGCACTTTTAAAGTTCTGCTATGTGGCGCGGTA
TTATCCCGTATTGACGCCGGGCAAGAGCAACTCGGTCGCCGCATACACTATTCTCAGAATGACTTGGTTG
AGTACTCACCAGTCACAGAAAAGCATCTTACGGATGGCATGACAGTAAGAGAATTATGCAGTGCTGCCAT
AACCATGAGTGATAACACTGCGGCCAACTTACTTCTGACAACGATCGGAGGACCGAAGGAGCTAACCGCT
TTTTTGCACAACATGGGGGATCATGTAACTCGCCTTGATCGTTGGGAACCGGAGCTGAATGAAGCCATAC
CAAACGACGAGCGTGACACCACGATGCCTGTAGCAATGGCAACAACGTTGCGCAAACTATTAACTGGCGA
ACTACTTACTCTAGCTTCCCGGCAACAATTAATAGACTGGATGGAGGCGGATAAAGTTGCAGGACCACTT
CTGCGCTCGGCCCTTCCGGCTGGCTGGTTTATTGCTGATAAATCTGGAGCCGGTGAGCGTGGGTCTCGCG
GTATCATTGCAGCACTGGGGCCAGATGGTAAGCCCTCCCGTATCGTAGTTATCTACACGACGGGGAGTCA
GGCAACTATGGATGAACGAAATAGACAGATCGCTGAGATAGGTGCCTCACTGATTAAGCATTGGTAACTG
TCAGACCAAGTTTACTCATATATACTTTAGATTGATTTAAAACTTCATTTTTAATTTAAAAGGATCTAGG
TGAAGATCCTTTTTGATAATCTCATGACCAAAATCCCTTAACGTGAGTTTTCGTTCCACTGAGCGTCAGA
CCCCGTAGAAAAGATCAAAGGATCTTCTTGAGATCCTTTTTTTCTGCGCGTAATCTGCTGCTTGCAAACA
AAAAAACCACCGCTACCAGCGGTGGTTTGTTTGCCGGATCAAGAGCTACCAACTCTTTTTCCGAAGGTAA
CTGGCTTCAGCAGAGCGCAGATACCAAATACTGTTCTTCTAGTGTAGCCGTAGTTAGGCCACCACTTCAA
GAACTCTGTAGCACCGCCTACATACCTCGCTCTGCTAATCCTGTTACCAGTGGCTGCTGCCAGTGGCGAT
AAGTCGTGTCTTACCGGGTTGGACTCAAGACGATAGTTACCGGATAAGGCGCAGCGGTCGGGCTGAACGG
GGGGTTCGTGCACACAGCCCAGCTTGGAGCGAACGACCTACACCGAACTGAGATACCTACAGCGTGAGCT
ATGAGAAAGCGCCACGCTTCCCGAAGGGAGAAAGGCGGACAGGTATCCGGTAAGCGGCAGGGTCGGAACA
GGAGAGCGCACGAGGGAGCTTCCAGGGGGAAACGCCTGGTATCTTTATAGTCCTGTCGGGTTTCGCCACC
TCTGACTTGAGCGTCGATTTTTGTGATGCTCGTCAGGGGGGCGGAGCCTATGGAAAAACGCCAGCAACGC
GGCCTTTTTACGGTTCCTGGCCTTTTGCTGGCCTTTTGCTCACATGTTCTTTCCTGCGTTATCCCCTGAT
TCTGTGGATAACCGTATTACCGCCTTTGAGTGAGCTGATACCGCTCGCCGCAGCCGAACGACCGAGCGCA
GCGAGTCAGTGAGCGAGGAAGCGGAAGAGCGCCCAATACGCAAACCGCCTCTCCCCGCGCGTTGGCCGAT
TCATTAATGCAGCTGGCACGACAGGTTTCCCGACTGGAAAGCGGGCAGTGAGCGCAACGCAATTAATGTG
AGTTAGCTCACTCATTAGGCACCCCAGGCTTTACACTTTATGCTTCCGGCTCGTATGTTGTGTGGAATTG
TGAGCGGATAACAATTTCACACAGGAAACAGCTATGACCATGATTACGCCAAGCTCGAAATTAACCCTCA
CTAAAGGGAACAAAAGCTGGTACCAAGGCGTAACTCAGGACGGCTTGCGCTCATCGCAGAACAGGGGTGG
TGCCTGCATTGGGTGCGGTTGGTGATCCTGGTTGGACCGGTGGAGATGCGCGCGCACGAAGGGGATGTGT
CAGAAACATTTTGTTTGTTCTCTGTGAACTTTTAGATGTGTTAAAGGCGGCGAATATTAGCAGAGAGTCC
TCCTTGTTGGATTCTCTCTTGAATTTCGCCCTTTCCTTCTCTTTGCGAGTCTCGTAGAGAACAAGCACTC
GTTCGCCGTCCCTGACGACGCAACCCGCGCAGAAGACATCCACCAAACGGTGTTACACAATCACCTTGTG
TGAAGTTCTTGCGGAAAACTACTCGTTGGCATTTTTTCTTGAATTCCCTTTTAGATCTAAAATGGTGAGC
AAGGGCGAGGAGCTGTTCACCGGGGTGGTGCCCATCCTGGTCGAGCTGGACGGCGACGTAAACGGCCACA
AGTTCAGCGTGTCCGGCGAGGGCGAGGGCGATGCCACCTACGGCAAGCTGACCCTGAAGTTCATCTGCAC
CACCGGCAAGCTGCCCGTGCCCTGGCCCACCCTCGTGACCACCTTCGGCTACGGCCTGCAGTGCTTCGCC
CGCTACCCCGACCACATGAAGCAGCACGACTTCTTCAAGTCCGCCATGCCCGAAGGCTACGTCCAGGAGC
GCACCATCTTCTTCAAGGACGACGGCAACTACAAGACCCGCGCCGAGGTGAAGTTCGAGGGCGACACCCT
GGCGAACCGCATCGAGCTGAAGGGCATCGACTTCAAGGAGGACGGCAACGTCCTGGGGCACAAGCTGGAG
TACAACTACAACAGCCACAACGTCTATATCATGGCCGACAAGCAGAAGAACGGCATCAAGGTGAACTTCA
AGATCCGCCACAACATCGAGGACGGCAGCGTGCAGCTCGCCGACCACTACCAGCAGAACACCCCCATCGG
CGACGGCCCCGTGCTGCTGCCCGACAACCACTACCTGAGCTACCAGTCCGCCCTGAGCAAAGACCCCAAC
GAGAAGCGCGATCACATGGTCCTGCTGGAGTTCGTGACCGCCGCCGGGATCACTCTCGGCATGGACGAGC
TGTACAAGCCTAGGATGGTGAGCGCTAGCAAGGGCTCGGGCTCGACCCAGCTGATGGGCAGTGTCGAGCT
GAATCTGAGGGAGACTGAGCTGTGTCTTGGTCTTCCCGGTGGAGATACAGTGGCTCCGGTAACCGGAAAC
AAGAGAGGGTTCTCAGAGACGGTTGATCTGAAGCTAAATCTGAATAATGAGCCTGCAAACAAGGAAGGAT
CTACGACTCATGACGTCGTGACTTTTGATTCCAAGGAGAAGAGTGCTTGTCCTAAAGATCCAGCCAAACC
TCCGGCCAAGGCACAAGTTGTGGGATGGCCACCGGTGAGATCATACCGGAAGAACGTGATGGTTTCCTGC
CAAAAATCAAGCGGTGGCCCGGAGGCGGCGGCGTTCGTGAAGGTATCAATGGACGGAGCACCGTACTTGA
GGAAAATCGATTTGAGGATGTATAAAAGCTACGATGAGCTTTCTAATGCTTTGTCCAACATGTTCAGCTC
TTTTACCATGGGCAAACATGGAGGAGAAGAAGGAATGATAGACTTCATGAATGAGAGGAAATTGATGGAT
TTGGTGAATAGCTGGGACTATGTTCCCTCTTATGAAGACAAAGACGGTGATTGGATGCTCGTCGGCGACG
TTCCTTGGCCAATGTTCGTCGATACATGCAAGCGTTTACGTCTCATGAAAGGATCGGATGCCATTGGTCT
CGCTCCGAGGGCGATGGAGAAGTGCAAGAGCAGAGCTGGGCGCGCCGGCTCTGGCGGCGGCGGCGGCGGC
TCTTACCCGTACGACGTCCCGGACTACGCTGGCTATCCCTATGATGTGCCCGATTATGCGTATCCTTACG
ATGTTCCAGATTATGCCTAACCCGGGCATATGTAGAAAAGTTGTAACGTTAGTAAACGTAACACACGGGT
ATAATAGCCATTTAATGGCGCCGTATATTTTTCACTCCCCCTCTCCGATAGGAGGAAGAAAGACGATCCG
TCTGCGAATGTATATTACATCGACCGGCCATAGTACGAGAAGTGGTGCCGGTATTGTTCTGTCCGGGGGG
TGTACCATCCTATTTTTTGTATATGTCGTTCTTGTCGGGGAGCAACAGCCCATCTTCCGGCTATTGTCTC
GTATCAGTTGTGAAACAGACTGCGTTTTGCCGAAAATGAGTCCTATGTCCGATGGCTATTTGTACCGCTT
CGTACCATTTCGCTTGTCAGCTGTAATCAACCGAATTCATTTGGCGAGACATGATTCCGATTAAATTCTT
TACTGCGCGTGCTCGGATCCACTAGTTCTACTCGAGGTCGACGGTATCGAT
